LOCUS       Exported 3705 bp ds-DNA circular SYN 12-MAY-2021
DEFINITION  Gateway Donor vector containing CDK4 , part of the Target
            Accelerator Plasmid Collection..
ACCESSION   .
VERSION     .
KEYWORDS    pDONR223_CDK4_p.R24C
SOURCE      synthetic DNA construct
  ORGANISM  synthetic DNA construct
REFERENCE   1 (bases 1 to 3705)
  AUTHORS   Kim E, Ilic N, Shrestha Y, Zou L, Kamburov A, Zhu C, Yang X, Lubonja
            R, Tran N, Nguyen C, Lawrence MS, Piccioni F, Bagul M, Doench JG,
            Chouinard CR, Wu X, Hogstrom L, Natoli T, Tamayo P, Horn H, Corsello
            SM, Lage K, Root DE, Subramanian A, Golub TR, Getz G, Boehm JS, Hahn
            WC
  TITLE     Systematic Functional Interrogation of Rare Cancer Variants
            Identifies Oncogenic Alleles.
  JOURNAL   Cancer Discov. 2016 Jul;6(7):714-26. doi:
            10.1158/2159-8290.CD-16-0160. Epub 2016 May 4.
  PUBMED    27147599
REFERENCE   2 (bases 1 to 3705)
  AUTHORS   .
  TITLE     Direct Submission
  JOURNAL   Exported May 12, 2021 from SnapGene Server 1.1.58
            http://www.snapgene.com
FEATURES             Location/Qualifiers
     source          1..3705
                     /organism="synthetic DNA construct"
                     /mol_type="other DNA"
     primer_bind     43..65
                     /label=M13/pUC Forward
                     /note="In lacZ gene"
     primer_bind     57..74
                     /label=M13 Forward
                     /note="In lacZ gene. Also called M13-F20 or M13 (-21)
                     Forward"
     primer_bind     58..74
                     /label=M13 fwd
                     /note="common sequencing primer, one of multiple similar
                     variants"
     protein_bind    90..189
                     /gene="mutant version of attL"
                     /label=attL1
                     /bound_moiety="LR Clonase(TM)"
                     /note="recombination site for the Gateway(R) LR reaction"
     protein_bind    complement(1105..1204)
                     /gene="mutant version of attL"
                     /label=attL2
                     /bound_moiety="LR Clonase(TM)"
                     /note="recombination site for the Gateway(R) LR reaction"
     primer_bind     complement(1221..1240)
                     /label=T7
                     /note="T7 promoter, forward primer"
     promoter        complement(1222..1240)
                     /label=T7 promoter
                     /note="promoter for bacteriophage T7 RNA polymerase"
     primer_bind     complement(1245..1261)
                     /label=M13 rev
                     /note="common sequencing primer, one of multiple similar
                     variants"
     primer_bind     complement(1245..1261)
                     /label=M13 Reverse
                     /note="In lacZ gene. Also called M13-rev"
     CDS             1692..2483
                     /codon_start=1
                     /gene="aadA"
                     /product="aminoglycoside adenylyltransferase (Murphy,
                     1985)"
                     /label=SmR
                     /note="confers resistance to spectinomycin and
                     streptomycin"
                     /translation="MREAVIAEVSTQLSEVVGVIERHLEPTLLAVHLYGSAVDGGLKPH
                     SDIDLLVTVTVRLDETTRRALINDLLETSASPGESEILRAVEVTIVVHDDIIPWRYPAK
                     RELQFGEWQRNDILAGIFEPATIDIDLAILLTKAREHSVALVGPAAEELFDPVPEQDLF
                     EALNETLTLWNSPPDWAGDERNVVLTLSRIWYSAVTGKIAPKDVAADWAMERLPAQYQP
                     VILEARQAYLGQEEDRLASRADQLEEFVHYVKGEITKVVGK"
     rep_origin      2576..3164
                     /direction=RIGHT
                     /label=ori
                     /note="high-copy-number ColE1/pMB1/pBR322/pUC origin of
                     replication"
     primer_bind     3065..3084
                     /label=pBR322ori-F
                     /note="pBR322 origin, forward primer"
     primer_bind     3318..3335
                     /label=L4440
                     /note="L4440 vector, forward primer"
     terminator      3494..3521
                     /label=rrnB T2 terminator
                     /note="transcription terminator T2 from the E. coli rrnB
                     gene"
     terminator      3613..3699
                     /gene="Escherichia coli rrnB"
                     /label=rrnB T1 terminator
                     /note="transcription terminator T1 from the E. coli rrnB
                     gene"
ORIGIN
        1 ggcagttccc tactctcgcg ttaacgctag catggatgtt ttcccagtca cgacgttgta
       61 aaacgacggc cagtcttaag ctcgggcccc aaataatgat tttattttga ctgatagtga
      121 cctgttcgtt gcaacaaatt gatgagcaat gcttttttat aatgccaact ttgtacaaaa
      181 aagttggcac catggctacc tctcgatatg agccagtggc tgaaattggt gtcggtgcct
      241 atgggacagt gtacaaggcc tgtgatcccc acagtggcca ctttgtggcc ctcaagagtg
      301 tgagagtccc caatggagga ggaggtggag gaggccttcc catcagcaca gttcgtgagg
      361 tggctttact gaggcgactg gaggcttttg agcatcccaa tgttgtccgg ctgatggacg
      421 tctgtgccac atcccgaact gaccgggaga tcaaggtaac cctggtgttt gagcatgtag
      481 accaggacct aaggacatat ctggacaagg cacccccacc aggcttgcca gccgaaacga
      541 tcaaggatct gatgcgccag tttctaagag gcctagattt ccttcatgcc aattgcatcg
      601 ttcaccgaga tctgaagcca gagaacattc tggtgacaag tggtggaaca gtcaagctgg
      661 ctgactttgg cctggccaga atctacagct accagatggc acttacaccc gtggttgtta
      721 cactctggta ccgagctccc gaagttcttc tgcagtccac atatgcaaca cctgtggaca
      781 tgtggagtgt tggctgtatc tttgcagaga tgtttcgtcg aaagcctctc ttctgtggaa
      841 actctgaagc cgaccagttg ggcaaaatct ttgacctgat tgggctgcct ccagaggatg
      901 actggcctcg agatgtatcc ctgccccgtg gagcctttcc ccccagaggg ccccgcccag
      961 tgcagtcggt ggtacctgag atggaggagt cgggagcaca gctgctgctg gaaatgctga
     1021 cttttaaccc acacaagcga atctctgcct ttcgagctct gcagcactct tatctacata
     1081 aggatgaagg taatccggag tgattgccaa ctttcttgta caaagttggc attataagaa
     1141 agcattgctt atcaatttgt tgcaacgaac aggtcactat cagtcaaaat aaaatcatta
     1201 tttgccatcc agctgatatc ccctatagtg agtcgtatta catggtcata gctgtttcct
     1261 ggcagctctg gcccgtgtct caaaatctct gatgttacat tgcacaagat aaaaatatat
     1321 catcatgcct cctctagacc agccaggaca gaaatgcctc gacttcgctg ctacccaagg
     1381 ttgccgggtg acgcacaccg tggaaacgga tgaaggcacg aacccagtgg acataagcct
     1441 gttcggttcg taagctgtaa tgcaagtagc gtatgcgctc acgcaactgg tccagaacct
     1501 tgaccgaacg cagcggtggt aacggcgcag tggcggtttt catggcttgt tatgactgtt
     1561 tttttggggt acagtctatg cctcgggcat ccaagcagca agcgcgttac gccgtgggtc
     1621 gatgtttgat gttatggagc agcaacgatg ttacgcagca gggcagtcgc cctaaaacaa
     1681 agttaaacat tatgagggaa gcggtgatcg ccgaagtatc gactcaacta tcagaggtag
     1741 ttggcgtcat cgagcgccat ctcgaaccga cgttgctggc cgtacatttg tacggctccg
     1801 cagtggatgg cggcctgaag ccacacagtg atattgattt gctggttacg gtgaccgtaa
     1861 ggcttgatga aacaacgcgg cgagctttga tcaacgacct tttggaaact tcggcttccc
     1921 ctggagagag cgagattctc cgcgctgtag aagtcaccat tgttgtgcac gacgacatca
     1981 ttccgtggcg ttatccagct aagcgcgaac tgcaatttgg agaatggcag cgcaatgaca
     2041 ttcttgcagg tatcttcgag ccagccacga tcgacattga tctggctatc ttgctgacaa
     2101 aagcaagaga acatagcgtt gccttggtag gtccagcggc ggaggaactc tttgatccgg
     2161 ttcctgaaca ggatctattt gaggcgctaa atgaaacctt aacgctatgg aactcgccgc
     2221 ccgactgggc tggcgatgag cgaaatgtag tgcttacgtt gtcccgcatt tggtacagcg
     2281 cagtaaccgg caaaatcgcg ccgaaggatg tcgctgccga ctgggcaatg gagcgcctgc
     2341 cggcccagta tcagcccgtc atacttgaag ctagacaggc ttatcttgga caagaagaag
     2401 atcgcttggc ctcgcgcgca gatcagttgg aagaatttgt ccactacgtg aaaggcgaga
     2461 tcaccaaggt agtcggcaaa taaccctcga gccacccatg accaaaatcc cttaacgtga
     2521 gttacgcgtc gttccactga gcgtcagacc ccgtagaaaa gatcaaagga tcttcttgag
     2581 atcctttttt tctgcgcgta atctgctgct tgcaaacaaa aaaaccaccg ctaccagcgg
     2641 tggtttgttt gccggatcaa gagctaccaa ctctttttcc gaaggtaact ggcttcagca
     2701 gagcgcagat accaaatact gttcttctag tgtagccgta gttaggccac cacttcaaga
     2761 actctgtagc accgcctaca tacctcgctc tgctaatcct gttaccagtg gctgctgcca
     2821 gtggcgataa gtcgtgtctt accgggttgg actcaagacg atagttaccg gataaggcgc
     2881 agcggtcggg ctgaacgggg ggttcgtgca cacagcccag cttggagcga acgacctaca
     2941 ccgaactgag atacctacag cgtgagctat gagaaagcgc cacgcttccc gaagggagaa
     3001 aggcggacag gtatccggta agcggcaggg tcggaacagg agagcgcacg agggagcttc
     3061 cagggggaaa cgcctggtat ctttatagtc ctgtcgggtt tcgccacctc tgacttgagc
     3121 gtcgattttt gtgatgctcg tcaggggggc ggagcctatg gaaaaacgcc agcaacgcgg
     3181 cctttttacg gttcctggcc ttttgctggc cttttgctca catgttcttt cctgcgttat
     3241 cccctgattc tgtggataac cgtattaccg cctttgagtg agctgatacc gctcgccgca
     3301 gccgaacgac cgagcgcagc gagtcagtga gcgaggaagc ggaagagcgc ccaatacgca
     3361 aaccgcctct ccccgcgcgt tggccgattc attaatgcag ctggcacgac aggtttcccg
     3421 actggaaagc gggcagtgag cgcaacgcaa ttaatacgcg taccgctagc caggaagagt
     3481 ttgtagaaac gcaaaaaggc catccgtcag gatggccttc tgcttagttt gatgcctggc
     3541 agtttatggc gggcgtcctg cccgccaccc tccgggccgt tgcttcacaa cgttcaaatc
     3601 cgctcccggc ggatttgtcc tactcaggag agcgttcacc gacaaacaac agataaaacg
     3661 aaaggcccag tcttccgact gagcctttcg ttttatttga tgcct
//
