[The description below was written by a language model from this plasmid's Addgene catalogue record and the feature table of its GenBank file.]
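Description:
pDONR223_CDK4_p.R24C is a Gateway entry clone built on the Invitrogen pDONR223 backbone and carrying the human CDK4 open reading frame with the R24C substitution. The 3,705 bp circular plasmid is maintained in E. coli through a high-copy ColE1/pUC-type origin and is selected with spectinomycin. Resistance comes from the aadA aminoglycoside adenylyltransferase gene, which also confers streptomycin resistance. Two rrnB terminators (T1 and T2) lie upstream of the cloning region, where they would limit read-through transcription from the backbone into the insert.

The CDK4 coding sequence is not annotated as its own feature in the table, but it corresponds to the interval between the attL1 and attL2 sites. These sites are the substrates for LR Clonase, which transfers the ORF in a defined orientation into any attR-containing destination vector. The record lists no promoter for the insert, so the plasmid is a shuttle and archival clone rather than an expression construct. A T7 promoter sits just outside attL2 on the complementary strand, facing the insert in antisense orientation. M13 forward and reverse primer sites flank the cassette for sequence verification. The clone is in the "closed" configuration, meaning a stop codon immediately follows the ORF. The protein is therefore expressed without a C-terminal fusion tag after transfer to a destination vector.

The construct belongs to the Target Accelerator Plasmid Collection, a set of wild-type and variant alleles made for systematic functional testing of cancer-associated mutations. It serves as the source clone for moving this CDK4 allele into expression vectors for such assays, including the morphological profiling cited in the depositor comments.
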