Addgene plasmid #82175: pDONR223_CDK4_p.R24C
Purpose: Gateway Donor vector containing CDK4 , part of the Target Accelerator Plasmid Collection.
Depositing lab: Jesse Boehm & William Hahn & David Root. Depositing organization: Broad Institute. Publication: Systematic Functional Interrogation of Rare Cancer Variants Identifies Oncogenic Alleles. Kim E, Ilic N, Shrestha Y, Zou L, Kamburov A, Zhu C, Yang X, Lubonja R, Tran N, Nguyen C, Lawrence MS, Piccioni F, Bagul M, Doench JG, Chouinard CR, Wu X, Hogstrom L, Natoli T, Tamayo P, Horn H, Corsello SM, Lage K, Root DE, Subramanian A, Golub TR, Getz G, Boehm JS, Hahn WC. Cancer Discov. 2016 Jul;6(7):714-26. doi: 10.1158/2159-8290.CD-16-0160. Epub 2016 May 4. PubMed 27147599.
Backbone
  Vector backbone: pDONR223
  Backbone manufacturer: Invitrogen
  Backbone size w/o insert (bp): 2790
  Vector type: Gateway Entry vector
Growth in bacteria
  Bacterial resistance: Spectinomycin, 50 μg/mL
  Growth temperature: 37°C
  Growth strain: DH5alpha
  Copy number: High Copy
Gene/Insert
  Gene/Insert name: CDK4
  Species: H. sapiens (human)
  Mutation: R24C
  GenBank ID: NM_000075.3
  Entrez Gene: CDK4 (a.k.a. CMM3, PSK-J3)
  Promoter: None
  Cloning method: Gateway Cloning
  Sequencing primers: 5′ M13pUC-fwd; 3′ M13-Rev
Terms and licenses: Academic/Nonprofit Terms; Industry Terms: Not Available to Industry
Depositor comments: Closed state: stop codon immediately follows insert Supporting reference: Systematic morphological profiling of human gene and allele function via Cell Painting. Rohban MH, et al. Elife. 2017, Mar 18;6. pii: e24060. PubMed PMID 28315521
How to cite: pDONR223_CDK4_p.R24C was a gift from Jesse Boehm & William Hahn & David Root (Addgene plasmid # 82175 ; http://n2t.net/addgene:82175 ; RRID:Addgene_82175)
