>Addgene plasmid #82175 | pDONR223_CDK4_p.R24C | depositor partial sequence | sequence record 155546 | Insert sequence
ATGGCTACCTCTCGATATGAGCCAGTGGCTGAAATTGGTGTCGGTGCCTATGGGACAGTGTACAAGGCCT
GTGATCCCCACAGTGGCCACTTTGTGGCCCTCAAGAGTGTGAGAGTCCCCAATGGAGGAGGAGGTGGAGG
AGGCCTTCCCATCAGCACAGTTCGTGAGGTGGCTTTACTGAGGCGACTGGAGGCTTTTGAGCATCCCAAT
GTTGTCCGGCTGATGGACGTCTGTGCCACATCCCGAACTGACCGGGAGATCAAGGTAACCCTGGTGTTTG
AGCATGTAGACCAGGACCTAAGGACATATCTGGACAAGGCACCCCCACCAGGCTTGCCAGCCGAAACGAT
CAAGGATCTGATGCGCCAGTTTCTAAGAGGCCTAGATTTCCTTCATGCCAATTGCATCGTTCACCGAGAT
CTGAAGCCAGAGAACATTCTGGTGACAAGTGGTGGAACAGTCAAGCTGGCTGACTTTGGCCTGGCCAGAA
TCTACAGCTACCAGATGGCACTTACACCCGTGGTTGTTACACTCTGGTACCGAGCTCCCGAAGTTCTTCT
GCAGTCCACATATGCAACACCTGTGGACATGTGGAGTGTTGGCTGTATCTTTGCAGAGATGTTTCGTCGA
AAGCCTCTCTTCTGTGGAAACTCTGAAGCCGACCAGTTGGGCAAAATCTTTGACCTGATTGGGCTGCCTC
CAGAGGATGACTGGCCTCGAGATGTATCCCTGCCCCGTGGAGCCTTTCCCCCCAGAGGGCCCCGCCCAGT
GCAGTCGGTGGTACCTGAGATGGAGGAGTCGGGAGCACAGCTGCTGCTGGAAATGCTGACTTTTAACCCA
CACAAGCGAATCTCTGCCTTTCGAGCTCTGCAGCACTCTTATCTACATAAGGATGAAGGTAATCCGGAG
